Addgene plasmid #222476: pMpGWBs00
Purpose: (Empty Backbone) Marchantia polymorpha transformation vector carrying sulfadiazine selection marker.
Depositing lab: Philip Carella. Depositing organization: John Innes Centre. Publication: An Efficient Sulfadiazine Selection Scheme for Stable Transformation in the Model Liverwort Marchantia polymorpha. Robinson K, Chia KS, Guyon A, Schornack S, Carella P. J Exp Bot. 2024 Jun 2:erae256. doi: 10.1093/jxb/erae256. PubMed 38824404.
Backbone
  Vector backbone: pMpGWB100
  Backbone manufacturer: Takayuki Kohchi, Kyoto University
  Modifications to backbone: We replaced the hygromycin resistance gene for a sulfonamide resistant DHPS enzyme (tp-SulR) to enable sulfadiazine selection.
  Vector type: Plant Expression
  Selectable markers: Sulfadiazine
Growth in bacteria
  Bacterial resistance: Spectinomycin, 50 μg/mL
  Growth temperature: 37°C
  Growth strain: DH5alpha
  Copy number: High Copy
Terms and licenses: Academic/Nonprofit Terms; Industry Terms: Not Available to Industry
How to cite: pMpGWBs00 was a gift from Philip Carella (Addgene plasmid # 222476 ; http://n2t.net/addgene:222476 ; RRID:Addgene_222476)
