[The description below was written by a language model from this plasmid's Addgene catalogue record and pLannotate feature annotations shown in this document.]
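Description:
pMpGWBs00 is an empty binary T-DNA vector for stable transformation of the liverwort Marchantia polymorpha. It is derived from pMpGWB100 by swapping the hygromycin resistance gene for a sulfonamide-resistant dihydropteroate synthase, so that transformed plants can be selected on sulfadiazine. The 9.4 kb plasmid has the usual dual-host backbone of a binary vector. A high-copy ColE1/pUC-type origin with a pBR322 bom site supports propagation in E. coli. The pVS1 oriV, RepA and StaA functions provide replication and stable maintenance in Agrobacterium. Bacterial selection is by spectinomycin through an aadA (SmR) gene, next to remnants of an integron promoter and a gentamicin resistance gene.

Between the nopaline-type left and right border repeats, the T-DNA carries the plant selection cassette. An enhanced CaMV 35S promoter with a duplicated enhancer drives the sulI coding sequence, which is fused at its N-terminus to a fragment of the pea RuBisCO small subunit. That fragment presumably corresponds to the transit peptide implied by the "tp-SulR" name, directing the enzyme to plastids, and the cassette ends in a CaMV polyadenylation signal. Because the resistant enzyme is not inhibited by sulfonamides, folate precursor synthesis can continue under sulfadiazine.

Toward the right border lies the cargo region. It consists of lac promoter and operator elements, a NOS terminator, a pUC18/19-type multiple cloning site and a lacZα fragment. No plant promoter, tag or reporter is annotated for an insert here, nor are any recombination sites, so users would need to supply their own expression elements. The vector offers an alternative selectable marker for Marchantia, which is useful for example when combining transgenes with lines already carrying other resistances.
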