Features (pLannotate 1.2.2; 22 found; start..end, strand, type, name):
     54..78      -  misc_feature   RB T-DNA repeat: right border repeat from nopaline C58 T-DNA
    144..298     -  CDS            lacZα (fragment): LacZα fragment of β-galactosidase; lacZ fragment
    301..356     -  misc_feature   MCS: pUC18/19 multiple cloning site
    362..614     +  terminator     NOS terminator: nopaline synthase terminator and poly(A) signal
    671..687     -  protein_bind   lac operator: The lac repressor binds to the lac operator to inhibit transcription in E. coli. This inhibition can be relieved by adding lactose or isopropyl-β-D-thiogalactopyranoside (IPTG). lac repressor encoded by lacI
    695..725     -  promoter       lac promoter: promoter for the E. coli lac operon
    740..761     -  protein_bind   CAP binding site: CAP binding activates transcription in the presence of cAMP. E. coli catabolite activator protein
    846..1020    -  polyA_signal   CaMV poly(A) signal: cauliflower mosaic virus polyadenylation signal
   1030..1866    -  CDS            sulI: DHP1_CORGT - Protein inferred from homology: Swiss-Prot protein existence level 3. Catalyzes the condensation of para-aminobenzoate (pABA) with 6-hydroxymethyl-7,8-dihydropterin diphosphate (DHPt-PP) to form 7,8- dihydropteroate (H2Pte), the immediate precursor of folate derivatives. From Corynebacterium glutamicum (Brevibacterium saccharolyticum).
   1864..2037    -  CDS            RBCS.3A (fragment): RBS3_PEA - Experimental evidence at protein level: Swiss-Prot protein existence level 1. RuBisCO catalyzes two reactions: the carboxylation of D- ribulose 1,5-bisphosphate, the primary event in carbon dioxide fixation, as well as the oxidative fragmentation of the pentose substrate. Both reactions occur simultaneously and in competition at the same active site. Although the small subunit is not catalytic it is essential for maximal activity (Probable). Binds to abscisic acid (ABA); only half of the possible binding sites are occupied in the crystal; and there are indications this is a low affi
   2077..2753    -  promoter       CaMV 35S promoter (enhanced): cauliflower mosaic virus 35S promoter with a duplicated enhancer region
   2948..2972    -  misc_feature   LB T-DNA repeat: left border repeat from nopaline C58 T-DNA
   3231..3254    +  promoter       Pc promoter (fragment): intI1 (promoter lies within the coding sequence); class 1 integron promoter
   3430..3486    +  CDS            GmR (fragment): gentamycin acetyltransferase; aacC1; confers resistance to gentamycin
   3497..4284    +  CDS            SmR (fragment): aminoglycoside adenylyltransferase (Murphy, 1985); aadA; confers resistance to spectinomycin and streptomycin
   4530..5118    +  rep_origin     ori: high-copy-number ColE1/pMB1/pBR322/pUC origin of replication
   5304..5444    -  misc_feature   bom: basis of mobility region from pBR322
   5546..5585    -  CDS            rop (fragment): Rop protein, which maintains plasmids at low copy number; rop
   5788..5982    -  rep_origin     pVS1 oriV: origin of replication for the Pseudomonas plasmid pVS1 (Heeb et al., 2000)
   6048..7121    -  CDS            pVS1 RepA: replication protein from the Pseudomonas plasmid pVS1 (Heeb et al., 2000)
   7550..8179    -  CDS            pVS1 StaA: stability protein from the Pseudomonas plasmid pVS1 (Heeb et al., 2000)
   8739..9140    -  CDS            Y4CG_SINFN (fragment): Protein inferred from homology: Swiss-Prot protein existence level 3. From Sinorhizobium fredii (strain NBRC 101917 / NGR234).
>Addgene plasmid #222476 | pMpGWBs00 | addgene full sequence | sequence record 444500 | Addgene NGS Result
TTTCACGCCCTTTTAAATATCCGATTATTCTAATAAACGCTCTTTTCTCTTAGGTTTACCCGCCAATATA
TCCTGTCAAACACTGATAGTTTAAACTGAAGGCGGGAAACGACAATCTGATCCAAGCTCAAGCTGCTCTA
GCATTCGCCATTCAGGCTGCGCAACTGTTGGGAAGGGCGATCGGTGCGGGCCTCTTCGCTATTACGCCAG
CTGGCGAAAGGGGGATGTGCTGCAAGGCGATTAAGTTGGGTAACGCCAGGGTTTTCCCAGTCACGACGTT
GTAAAACGACGGCCAGTGCCAAGCTTGCATGCCTGCAGGTCGACTCTAGAGGATCCCCGGGTACCGAGCT
CGAATTTCCCCGATCGTTCAAACATTTGGCAATAAAGTTTCTTAAGATTGAATCCTGTTGCCGGTCTTGC
GATGATTATCATATAATTTCTGTTGAATTACGTTAAGCATGTAATAATTAACATGTAATGCATGACGTTA
TTTATGAGATGGGTTTTTATGATTAGAGTCCCGCAATTATACATTTAATACGCGATAGAAAACAAAATAT
AGCGCGCAAACTAGGATAAATTATCGCGCGCGGTGTCATCTATGTTACTAGATCGGGAATTGGTTCCGGA
ACCAATTCGTAATCATGTCATAGCTGTTTCCTGTGTGAAATTGTTATCCGCTCACAATTCCACACAACAT
ACGAGCCGGAAGCATAAAGTGTAAAGCCTGGGGTGCCTAATGAGTGAGCTAACTCACATTAGGCTGAATT
AGGCGCGCCTATTTCTGAATTCAACACATTGCGGACGTTTTTAATGTACTGAATTAACGCCGAATTAATT
CGGGGGATCTGGATTTTAGTACTGGATTTTGGTTTTAGGAATTAGAAATTTTATTGATAGAAGTATTTTA
CAAATACAAATACATACTAAGGGTTTCTTATATGCTCAACACATGAGCGAAACCCTATAGGAACCCTAAT
TCCCTTATCTGGGAACTACTCACACATTATTATGGAGAAACTCGAGCTAGGCATGATCTAACCCTCGGTC
TCTGGCGTCGCGACTGCGAAATTTCGCGAGGGTTTCCGAGATGGTGATTGCGCTTCGCAGATCTCCAGGC
GCGTGGGTGCGGACGTAGTCAGCGCCATTGCCGATCGCGTGAAGTTCCGCCGCAAGGCTCGCTGGACCCA
GATCCTTTACAGGAAGGCCAACGGTGGCGCCCAAGAAGGATTTCCGCGACACCGAGACCAATAGCGGAAG
CCCCAACGCCGACTTCAGCTTTTGAAGGTTCGACAGCACGTGCAGCGATGTTTCCGGTGCGGGGCTCAAG
AAAAATCCCATCCCCGGATCGAGGATGAGCCGGTCGGCAGCGACCCCGCTCCGTCGCAAGGCGGAAACCC
GCGCCTCGAAGAACCGCACAATCTCGTCGAGCGCGTCTTCGGGTCGAAGGTGACCGGTGCGGGTGGCGAT
GCCATCCCGCTGCGCTGAGTGCATAACCACCAGCCTGCAGTCCGCCTCAGCAATATCGGGATAGAGCGCA
GGGTCAGGAAATCCTTGGATATCGTTCAGGTAGCCCACGCCGCGCTTGAGCGCATAGCGCTGGGTTTCCG
GTTGGAAGCTGTCGATTGAAACACGGTGCATCTGATCGGACAGGGCGTCTAAGAGCGGCGCAATACGTCT
GATCTCATCGGCCGGCGATACAGGCCTCGCGTCCGGATGGCTGGCGGCCGGTCCGACATCCACGACGTCT
GATCCGACTCGCAGCATTTCGATCGCCGCGGTGACAGCGCCGGCGGGGTCTAGCCGCCGGCTCTCATCGA
AGAAGGAGTCCTCGGTGAGATTCAGAATGCCGAACACCGTCACCATGCACTTTACTCTTCCACCATTGCT
TGTAATGGAAGTAATGTCAGTGTTGACCTTCTTAACTGGGAATCCAGTCATGGATTTGAGGCCGCCGAAT
GGAGCCACCGCGGCCGATTGCACCGTAGAAGCACGGCTGACTGTAGTCACAGCTGAAGAGGATATCATAG
AAGCCATCTCGAGGAGAGATAGATTTGTAGAGAGAGACTGGTGATTTCAGCGTGTCCTCTCCAAATGAAA
TGAACTTCCTTATATAGAGGAAGGGTCTTGCGAAGGATAGTGGGATTGTGCGTCATCCCTTACGTCAGTG
GAGATATCACATCAATCCACTTGCTTTGAAGACGTGGTTGGAACGTCTTCTTTTTCCACGATGCTCCTCG
TGGGTGGGGGTCCATCTTTGGGACCACTGTCGGCAGAGGCATCTTGAACGATAGCCTTTCCTTTATCGCA
ATGATGGCATTTGTAGGTGCCACCTTCCTTTTCTACTGTCCTTTTGATGAAGTGACAGATAGCTGGGCAA
TGGAATCCGAGGAGGTTTCCCGATATTACCCTTTGTTGAAAAGTCTCAATAGCCCTTTGGTCTTCTGAGA
CTGTATCTTTGATATTCTTGGAGTAGACGAGAGTGTCGTGCTCCACCATGTTCACATCAATCCACTTGCT
TTGAAGACGTGGTTGGAACGTCTTCTTTTTCCACGATGCTCCTCGTGGGTGGGGGTCCATCTTTGGGACC
ACTGTCGGCAGAGGCATCTTGAACGATAGCCTTTCCTTTATCGCAATGATGGCATTTGTAGGTGCCACCT
TCCTTTTCTACTGTCCTTTTGATGAAGTGACAGATAGCTGGGCAATGGAATCCGAGGAGGTTTCCCGATA
TTACCCTTTGTTGAAAAGTCTCAATAGCCCTTTGGTCTTCTGAGACTGTATCTTTGATATTCTTGGAGTA
GACGAGAGTGTCGTGCTCCACCATGTTGGCAAGCTGCTCTAGCCAATACGCAAACCGAATTCAGAAATAA
ATTCAGCCTAATTCGGCGTTAATTCAGTACATTAAAAACGTCCGCAATGTGTTATTAAGTTGTCTAAGCG
TCAATTTGTTTACACCACAATATATCCTGCCACCAGCCAGCCAACAGCTCCCCGACCGGCAGCTCGGCAC
AAAATCACCACTCGATACAGGCAGCCCATCAGTCCGGGACGGCGTCAGCGGGAGAGCCGTTGTAAGGCGG
CAGACTTTGCTCATGTTACCGATGCTATTCGGAAGAACGGCAACTAAGCTGCCGGGTTTGAAACACGGAT
GATCTCGCGGAGGGTAGCATGTTGATTGTAACGATGACAGAGCGTTGCTGCCTGTGATCAATTCGGGCAC
GAACCCAGTGGACATAAGCCTGTTCGGTTCGTAAGCTGTAATGCAAGTAGCGTATGCGCTCACGCAACTG
GTCCAGAACCTTGACCGAACGCAGCGGTGGTAACGGCGCAGTGGCGGTTTTCATGGCTTGTTATGACTGT
TTTTTTGGGGTACAGTCTATGCCTCGGGCATCCAAGCAGCAAGCGCGTTACGCCGTGGGTCGATGTTTGA
TGTTATGGAGCAGCAACGATGTTACGCAGCAGGGCAGTCGCCCTAAAACAAAGTTAAACATCATGGGGGA
AGCGGTGATCGCCGAAGTATCGACTCAACTATCAGAGGTAGTTGGCGTCATCGAGCGCCATCTCGAACCG
ACGTTGCTGGCCGTACATTTGTACGGCTCCGCAGTGGATGGCGGCCTGAAGCCACACAGTGATATTGATT
TGCTGGTTACGGTGACCGTAAGGCTTGATGAAACAACGCGGCGAGCTTTGATCAACGACCTTTTGGAAAC
TTCGGCTTCCCCTGGAGAGAGCGAGATTCTCCGCGCTGTAGAAGTCACCATTGTTGTGCACGACGACATC
ATTCCGTGGCGTTATCCAGCTAAGCGCGAACTGCAATTTGGAGAATGGCAGCGCAATGACATTCTTGCAG
GTATCTTCGAGCCAGCCACGATCGACATTGATCTGGCTATCTTGCTGACAAAAGCAAGAGAACATAGCGT
TGCCTTGGTAGGTCCAGCGGCGGAGGAACTCTTTGATCCGGTTCCTGAACAGGATCTATTTGAGGCGCTA
AATGAAACCTTAACGCTATGGAACTCGCCGCCCGACTGGGCTGGCGATGAGCGAAATGTAGTGCTTACGT
TGTCCCGCATTTGGTACAGCGCAGTAACCGGCAAAATCGCGCCGAAGGATGTCGCTGCCGACTGGGCAAT
GGAGCGCCTGCCGGCCCAGTATCAGCCCGTCATACTTGAAGCTAGACAGGCTTATCTTGGACAAGAAGAA
GATCGCTTGGCCTCGCGCGCAGATCAGTTGGAAGAATTTGTCCACTACGTGAAAGGCGAGATCACCAAGG
TAGTCGGCAAATAATGTCTAGCTAGAAATTCGTTCAAGCCGACGCCGCTTCGCGGCGCGGCTTAACTCAA
GCGTTAGATGCACTAAGCACATAATTGCTCACAGCCAAACTATCAGGTCAAGTCTGCTTTTATTATTTTT
AAGCGTGCATAATAAGCCCTACACAAATTGGGAGATATATCATGCATGACCAAAATCCCTTAACGTGAGT
TTTCGTTCCACTGAGCGTCAGACCCCGTAGAAAAGATCAAAGGATCTTCTTGAGATCCTTTTTTTCTGCG
CGTAATCTGCTGCTTGCAAACAAAAAAACCACCGCTACCAGCGGTGGTTTGTTTGCCGGATCAAGAGCTA
CCAACTCTTTTTCCGAAGGTAACTGGCTTCAGCAGAGCGCAGATACCAAATACTGTCCTTCTAGTGTAGC
CGTAGTTAGGCCACCACTTCAAGAACTCTGTAGCACCGCCTACATACCTCGCTCTGCTAATCCTGTTACC
AGTGGCTGCTGCCAGTGGCGATAAGTCGTGTCTTACCGGGTTGGACTCAAGACGATAGTTACCGGATAAG
GCGCAGCGGTCGGGCTGAACGGGGGGTTCGTGCACACAGCCCAGCTTGGAGCGAACGACCTACACCGAAC
TGAGATACCTACAGCGTGAGCTATGAGAAAGCGCCACGCTTCCCGAAGGGAGAAAGGCGGACAGGTATCC
GGTAAGCGGCAGGGTCGGAACAGGAGAGCGCACGAGGGAGCTTCCAGGGGGAAACGCCTGGTATCTTTAT
AGTCCTGTCGGGTTTCGCCACCTCTGACTTGAGCGTCGATTTTTGTGATGCTCGTCAGGGGGGCGGAGCC
TATGGAAAAACGCCAGCAACGCGGCCTTTTTACGGTTCCTGGCCTTTTGCTGGCCTTTTGCTCACATGTT
CTTTCCTGCGTTATCCCCTGATTCTGTGGATAACCGTATTACCGCCTTTGAGTGAGCTGATACCGCTCGC
CGCAGCCGAACGACCGAGCGCAGCGAGTCAGTGAGCGAGGAAGCGGAAGAGCGCCTGATGCGGTATTTTC
TCCTTACGCATCTGTGCGGTATTTCACACCGCATATGGTGCACTCTCAGTACAATCTGCTCTGATGCCGC
ATAGTTAAGCCAGTATACACTCCGCTATCGCTACGTGACTGGGTCATGGCTGCGCCCCGACACCCGCCAA
CACCCGCTGACGCGCCCTGACGGGCTTGTCTGCTCCCGGCATCCGCTTACAGACAAGCTGTGACCGTCTC
CGGGAGCTGCATGTGTCAGAGGTTTTCACCGTCATCACCGAAACGCGCGAGGCAGGGTGCCTTGATGTGG
GCGCCGGCGGTCGAGTGGCGACGGCGCGGCTTGTCCGCGCCCTGGTAGATTGCCTGGCCGTAGGCCAGCC
ATTTTTGAGCGGCCAGCGGCCGCGATAGGCCGACGCGAAGCGGCGGGGCGTAGGGAGCGCAGCGACCGAA
GGGTAGGCGCTTTTTGCAGCTCTTCGGCTGTGCGCTGGCCAGACAGTTATGCACAGGCCAGGCGGGTTTT
AAGAGTTTTAATAAGTTTTAAAGAGTTTTAGGCGGAAAAATCGCCTTTTTTCTCTTTTATATCAGTCACT
TACATGTGTGACCGGTTCCCAATGTACGGCTTTGGGTTCCCAATGTACGGGTTCCGGTTCCCAATGTACG
GCTTTGGGTTCCCAATGTACGTGCTATCCACAGGAAAGAGACCTTTTCGACCTTTTTCCCCTGCTAGGGC
AATTTGCCCTAGCATCTGCTCCGTACATTAGGAACCGGCGGATGCTTCGCCCTCGATCAGGTTGCGGTAG
CGCATGACTAGGATCGGGCCAGCCTGCCCCGCCTCCTCCTTCAAATCGTACTCCGGCAGGTCATTTGACC
CGATCAGCTTGCGCACGGTGAAACAGAACTTCTTGAACTCTCCGGCGCTGCCACTGCGTTCGTAGATCGT
CTTGAACAACCATCTGGCTTCTGCCTTGCCTGCGGCGCGGCGTGCCAGGCGGTAGAGAAAACGGCCGATG
CCGGGATCGATCAAAAAGTAATCGGGGTGAACCGTCAGCACGTCCGGGTTCTTGCCTTCTGTGATCTCGC
GGTACATCCAATCAGCTAGCTCGATCTCGATGTACTCCGGCCGCCCGGTTTCGCTCTTTACGATCTTGTA
GCGGCTAATCAAGGCTTCACCCTCGGATACCGTCACCAGGCGGCCGTTCTTGGCCTTCTTCGTACGCTGC
ATGGCAACGTGCGTGGTGTTTAACCGAATGCAGGTTTCTACCAGGTCGTCTTTCTGCTTTCCGCCATCGG
CTCGCCGGCAGAACTTGAGTACGTCCGCAACGTGTGGACGGAACACGCGGCCGGGCTTGTCTCCCTTCCC
TTCCCGGTATCGGTTCATGGATTCGGTTAGATGGGAAACCGCCATCAGTACCAGGTCGTAATCCCACACA
CTGGCCATGCCGGCCGGCCCTGCGGAAACCTCTACGTGCCCGTCTGGAAGCTCGTAGCGGATCACCTCGC
CAGCTCGTCGGTCACGCTTCGACAGACGGAAAACGGCCACGTCCATGATGCTGCGACTATCGCGGGTGCC
CACGTCATAGAGCATCGGAACGAAAAAATCTGGTTGCTCGTCGCCCTTGGGCGGCTTCCTAATCGACGGC
GCACCGGCTGCCGGCGGTTGCCGGGATTCTTTGCGGATTCGATCAGCGGCCGCTTGCCACGATTCACCGG
GGCGTGCTTCTGCCTCGATGCGTTGCCGCTGGGCGGCCTGCGCGGCCTTCAACTTCTCCACCAGGTCATC
ACCCAGCGCCGCGCCGATTTGTACCGGGCCGGATGGTTTGCGACCGCTCACGCCGATTCCTCGGGCTTGG
GGGTTCCAGTGCCATTGCAGGGCCGGCAGACAACCCAGCCGCTTACGCCTGGCCAACCGCCCGTTCCTCC
ACACATGGGGCATTCCACGGCGTCGGTGCCTGGTTGTTCTTGATTTTCCATGCCGCCTCCTTTAGCCGCT
AAAATTCATCTACTCATTTATTCATTTGCTCATTTACTCTGGTAGCTGCGCGATGTATTCAGATAGCAGC
TCGGTAATGGTCTTGCCTTGGCGTACCGCGTACATCTTCAGCTTGGTGTGATCCTCCGCCGGCAACTGAA
AGTTGACCCGCTTCATGGCTGGCGTGTCTGCCAGGCTGGCCAACGTTGCAGCCTTGCTGCTGCGTGCGCT
CGGACGGCCGGCACTTAGCGTGTTTGTGCTTTTGCTCATTTTCTCTTTACCTCATTAACTCAAATGAGTT
TTGATTTAATTTCAGCGGCCAGCGCCTGGACCTCGCGGGCAGCGTCGCCCTCGGGTTCTGATTCAAGAAC
GGTTGTGCCGGCGGCGGCAGTGCCTGGGTAGCTCACGCGCTGCGTGATACGGGACTCAAGAATGGGCAGC
TCGTACCCGGCCAGCGCCTCGGCAACCTCACCGCCGATGCGCGTGCCTTTGATCGCCCGCGACACGACAA
AGGCCGCTTGTAGCCTTCCATCCGTGACCTCAATGCGCTGCTTAACCAGCTCCACCAGGTCGGCGGTGGC
CCATATGTCGTAAGGGCTTGGCTGCACCGGAATCAGCACGAAGTCGGCTGCCTTGATCGCGGACACAGCC
AAGTCCGCCGCCTGGGGCGCTCCGTCGATCACTACGAAGTCGCGCCGGCCGATGGCCTTCACGTCGCGGT
CAATCGTCGGGCGGTCGATGCCGACAACGGTTAGCGGTTGATCTTCCCGCACGGCCGCCCAATCGCGGGC
ACTGCCCTGGGGATCGGAATCGACTAACAGAACATCGGCCCCGGCGAGTTGCAGGGCGCGGGCTAGATGG
GTTGCGATGGTCGTCTTGCCTGACCCGCCTTTCTGGTTAAGTACAGCGATAACCTTCATGCGTTCCCCTT
GCGTATTTGTTTATTTACTCATCGCATCATATACGCAGCGACCGCATGACGCAAGCTGTTTTACTCAAAT
ACACATCACCTTTTTAGACGGCGGCGCTCGGTTTCTTCAGCGGCCAAGCTGGCCGGCCAGGCCGCCAGCT
TGGCATCAGACAAACCGGCCAGGATTTCATGCAGCCGCACGGTTGAGACGTGCGCGGGCGGCTCGAACAC
GTACCCGGCCGCGATCATCTCCGCCTCGATCTCTTCGGTAATGAAAAACGGTTCGTCCTGGCCGTCCTGG
TGCGGTTTCATGCTTGTTCCTCTTGGCGTTCATTCTCGGCGGCCGCCAGGGCGTCGGCCTCGGTCAATGC
GTCCTCACGGAAGGCACCGCGCCGCCTGGCCTCGGTGGGCGTCACTTCCTCGCTGCGCTCAAGTGCGCGG
TACAGGGTCGAGCGATGCACGCCAAGCAGTGCAGCCGCCTCTTTCACGGTGCGGCCTTCCTGGTCGATCA
GCTCGCGGGCGTGCGCGATCTGTGCCGGGGTGAGGGTAGGGCGGGGGCCAAACTTCACGCCTCGGGCCTT
GGCGGCCTCGCGCCCGCTCCGGGTGCGGTCGATGATTAGGGAACGCTCGAACTCGGCAATGCCGGCGAAC
ACGGTCAACACCATGCGGCCGGCCGGCGTGGTGGTGTCGGCCCACGGCTCTGCCAGGCTACGCAGGCCCG
CGCCGGCCTCCTGGATGCGCTCGGCAATGTCCAGTAGGTCGCGGGTGCTGCGGGCCAGGCGGTCTAGCCT
GGTCACTGTCACAACGTCGCCAGGGCGTAGGTGGTCAAGCATCCTGGCCAGCTCCGGGCGGTCGCGCCTG
GTGCCGGTGATCTTCTCGGAAAACAGCTTGGTGCAGCCGGCCGCGTGCAGTTCGGCCCGTTGGTTGGTCA
AGTCCTGGTCGTCGGTGCTGACGCGGGCATAGCCCAGCAGGCCAGCGGCGGCGCTCTTGTTCATGGCGTA
ATGTCTCCGGTTCTAGTCGCAAGTATTCTACTTTATGCGACTAAAACACGCGACAAGAAAACGCCAGGAA
AAGGGCAGGGCGGCAGCCTGTCGCGTAACTTAGGACTTGTGCGACATGTCGTTTTCAGAAGACGGCTGCA
CTGAACGTCAGAAGCCGACTGCACTATAGCAGCGGAGGGGTTGGATCAAAGTACTTTGATCCCGAGGGGA
ACCCTGTGGTTGGCATGCACATACAAATGGACGAACGGATAAACCT
